>Addgene plasmid #213746 | rnLbCas12a-PE2 | addgene full sequence | sequence record 422194 | Addgene NGS Result
GACATTGATTATTGACTAGTTATTAATAGTAATCAATTACGGGGTCATTAGTTCATAGCCCATATATGGA
GTTCCGCGTTACATAACTTACGGTAAATGGCCCGCCTGGCTGACCGCCCAACGACCCCCGCCCATTGACG
TCAATAATGACGTATGTTCCCATAGTAACGCCAATAGGGACTTTCCATTGACGTCAATGGGTGGAGTATT
TACGGTAAACTGCCCACTTGGCAGTACATCAAGTGTATCATATGCCAAGTACGCCCCCTATTGACGTCAA
TGACGGTAAATGGCCCGCCTGGCATTATGCCCAGTACATGACCTTATGGGACTTTCCTACTTGGCAGTAC
ATCTACGTATTAGTCATCGCTATTACCATGGTGATGCGGTTTTGGCAGTACATCAATGGGCGTGGATAGC
GGTTTGACTCACGGGGATTTCCAAGTCTCCACCCCATTGACGTCAATGGGAGTTTGTTTTGGCACCAAAA
TCAACGGGACTTTCCAAAATGTCGTAACAACTCCGCCCCATTGACGCAAATGGGCGGTAGGCGTGTACGG
TGGGAGGTCTATATAAGCAGAGCTGGTTTAGTGAACCGTCAGATCCGCTAGAGATCCGCGGCCGCTAATA
CGACTCACTATAGGGAGAGCCGCCACCATGAAACGGACAGCCGACGGAAGCGAGTTCGAGTCACCAAAGA
AGAAGCGGAAAGTCAAGCTTTCTAGAGAGCTCATGAGCAAGCTGGAGAAGTTTACAAACTGCTACTCCCT
GTCTAAGACCCTGAGGTTCAAGGCCATCCCTGTGGGCAAGACCCAGGAGAACATCGACAATAAGCGGCTG
CTGGTGGAGGACGAGAAGAGAGCCGAGGATTATAAGGGCGTGAAGAAGCTGCTGGATCGCTACTATCTGT
CTTTTATCAACGACGTGCTGCACAGCATCAAGCTGAAGAATCTGAACAATTACATCAGCCTGTTCCGGAA
GAAAACCAGAACCGAGAAGGAGAATAAGGAGCTGGAGAACCTGGAGATCAATCTGCGGAAGGAGATCGCC
AAGGCCTTCAAGGGCAACGAGGGCTACAAGTCCCTGTTTAAGAAGGATATCATCGAGACAATCCTGCCAG
AGTTCCTGGACGATAAGGACGAGATCGCCCTGGTGAACAGCTTCAATGGCTTTACCACAGCCTTCACCGG
CTTCTTTCGTAACAGAGAGAATATGTTTTCCGAGGAGGCCAAGAGCACATCCATCGCCTTCAGGTGTATC
AACGAGAATCTGACCCGCTACATCTCTAATATGGACATCTTCGAGAAGGTGGACGCCATCTTTGATAAGC
ACGAGGTGCAGGAGATCAAGGAGAAGATCCTGAACAGCGACTATGATGTGGAGGATTTCTTTGAGGGCGA
GTTCTTTAACTTTGTGCTGACACAGGAGGGCATCGACGTGTATAACGCCATCATCGGCGGCTTCGTGACC
GAGAGCGGCGAGAAGATCAAGGGCCTGAACGAGTACATCAACCTGTATAATCAGAAAACCAAGCAGAAGC
TGCCTAAGTTTAAGCCACTGTATAAGCAGGTGCTGAGCGATCGGGAGTCTCTGAGCTTCTACGGCGAGGG
CTATACATCCGATGAGGAGGTGCTGGAGGTGTTTAGAAACACCCTGAACAAGAACAGCGAGATCTTCAGC
TCCATCAAGAAGCTGGAGAAGCTGTTCAAGAATTTTGACGAGTACTCTAGCGCCGGCATCTTTGTGAAGA
ACGGCCCCGCCATCAGCACAATCTCCAAGGATATCTTCGGCGAGTGGAACGTGATCCGGGACAAGTGGAA
TGCCGAGTATGACGATATCCACCTGAAGAAGAAGGCCGTGGTGACCGAGAAGTACGAGGACGATCGGAGA
AAGTCCTTCAAGAAGATCGGCTCCTTTTCTCTGGAGCAGCTGCAGGAGTACGCCGACGCCGATCTGTCTG
TGGTGGAGAAGCTGAAGGAGATCATCATCCAGAAGGTGGATGAGATCTACAAGGTGTATGGCTCCTCTGA
GAAGCTGTTCGACGCCGATTTTGTGCTGGAGAAGAGCCTGAAGAAGAACGACGCCGTGGTGGCCATCATG
AAGGACCTGCTGGATTCTGTGAAGAGCTTCGAGAATTACATCAAGGCCTTCTTTGGCGAGGGCAAGGAGA
CAAACAGGGACGAGTCCTTCTATGGCGATTTTGTGCTGGCCTACGACATCCTGCTGAAGGTGGACCACAT
CTACGATGCCATCCGCAATTATGTGACCCAGAAGCCCTACTCTAAGGATAAGTTCAAGCTGTATTTTCAG
AACCCTCAGTTCATGGGCGGCTGGGACAAGGATAAGGAGACAGACTATCGGGCCACCATCCTGAGATACG
GCTCCAAGTACTATCTGGCCATCATGGATAAGAAGTACGCCAAGTGCCTGCAGAAGATCGACAAGGACGA
TGTGAACGGCAATTACGAGAAGATCAACTATAAGCTGCTGCCCGGCCCTAATAAGATGCTGCCAAAGGTG
TTCTTTTCTAAGAAGTGGATGGCCTACTATAACCCCAGCGAGGACATCCAGAAGATCTACAAGAATGGCA
CATTCAAGAAGGGCGATATGTTTAACCTGAATGACTGTCACAAGCTGATCGACTTCTTTAAGGATAGCAT
CTCCCGGTATCCAAAGTGGTCCAATGCCTACGATTTCAACTTTTCTGAGACAGAGAAGTATAAGGACATC
GCCGGCTTTTACAGAGAGGTGGAGGAGCAGGGCTATAAGGTGAGCTTCGAGTCTGCCAGCAAGAAGGAGG
TGGATAAGCTGGTGGAGGAGGGCAAGCTGTATATGTTCCAGATCTATAACAAGGACTTTTCCGATAAGTC
TCACGGCACACCCAATCTGCACACCATGTACTTCAAGCTGCTGTTTGACGAGAACAATCACGGACAGATC
AGGCTGAGCGGAGGAGCAGAGCTGTTCATGAGGCGCGCCTCCCTGAAGAAGGAGGAGCTGGTGGTGGCCC
CAGCCAACTCCCCTATCGCCAACAAGAATCCAGATAATCCCAAGAAAACCACAACCCTGTCCTACGACGT
GTATAAGGATAAGAGGTTTTCTGAGGACCAGTACGAGCTGCACATCCCAATCGCCATCAATAAGTGCCCC
AAGAACATCTTCAAGATCAATACAGAGGTGCGCGTGCTGCTGAAGCACGACGATAACCCCTATGTGATCG
GCATCGACAGGGGCGAGCGCAATCTGCTGTATATCGTGGTGGTGGACGGCAAGGGCAACATCGTGGAGCA
GTATTCCCTGAACGAGATCATCAACAACTTCAACGGCATCAGGATCAAGACAGATTACCACTCTCTGCTG
GACAAGAAGGAGAAGGAGAGGTTCGAGGCCCGCCAGAACTGGACCTCCATCGAGAATATCAAGGAGCTGA
AGGCCGGCTATATCTCTCAGGTGGTGCACAAGATCTGCGAGCTGGTGGAGAAGTACGATGCCGTGATCGC
CCTGGAGGACCTGAACTCTGGCTTTAAGAATAGCCGCGTGAAGGTGGAGAAGCAGGTGTATCAGAAGTTC
GAGAAGATGCTGATCGATAAGCTGAACTACATGGTGGACAAGAAGTCTAATCCTTGTGCAACAGGCGGCG
CCCTGAAGGGCTATCAGATCACCAATAAGTTCGAGAGCTTTAAGTCCATGTCTACCCAGAACGGCTTCAT
CTTTTACATCCCTGCCTGGCTGACATCCAAGATCGATCCATCTACCGGCTTTGTGAACCTGCTGAAAACC
AAGTATACCAGCATCGCCGATTCCAAGAAGTTCATCAGCTCCTTTGACAGGATCATGTACGTGCCCGAGG
AGGATCTGTTCGAGTTTGCCCTGGACTATAAGAACTTCTCTCGCACAGACGCCGATTACATCAAGAAGTG
GAAGCTGTACTCCTACGGCAACCGGATCAGAATCTTCCGGAATCCTAAGAAGAACAACGTGTTCGACTGG
GAGGAGGTGTGCCTGACCAGCGCCTATAAGGAGCTGTTCAACAAGTACGGCATCAATTATCAGCAGGGCG
ATATCAGAGCCCTGCTGTGCGAGCAGTCCGACAAGGCCTTCTACTCTAGCTTTATGGCCCTGATGAGCCT
GATGCTGCAGATGGCGAACAGCATCACAGGCCGCACCGACGTGGATTTTCTGATCAGCCCTGTGAAGAAC
TCCGACGGCATCTTCTACGATAGCCGGAACTATGAGGCCCAGGAGAATGCCATCCTGCCAAAGAACGCCG
ACGCCAATGGCGCCTATAACATCGCCAGAAAGGTGCTGTGGGCCATCGGCCAGTTCAAGAAGGCCGAGGA
CGAGAAGCTGGATAAGGTGAAGATCGCCATCTCTAACAAGGAGTGGCTGGAGTACGCCCAGACCAGCGTG
AAGTCTGGAGGATCTAGCGGAGGATCCTCTGGCAGCGAGACACCAGGAACAAGCGAGTCAGCAACACCAG
AGAGCAGTGGCGGTTCGTCTGGAGGTTCACCCGGGAGCACCCTAAATATAGAAGATGAGTATCGGCTACA
TGAGACCTCAAAAGAGCCAGATGTTTCTCTAGGGTCCACATGGCTGTCTGATTTTCCTCAGGCCTGGGCG
GAAACCGGGGGCATGGGACTGGCAGTTCGCCAAGCTCCTCTGATCATACCTCTGAAAGCAACCTCTACCC
CCGTGTCCATAAAACAATACCCCATGTCACAAGAAGCCAGACTGGGGATCAAGCCCCACATACAGAGACT
GTTGGACCAGGGAATACTGGTACCCTGCCAGTCCCCCTGGAACACGCCCCTGCTACCCGTTAAGAAACCA
GGGACTAATGATTATAGGCCTGTCCAGGATCTGAGAGAAGTCAACAAGCGGGTGGAAGACATCCACCCCA
CCGTGCCCAACCCTTACAACCTCTTGAGCGGGCTCCCACCGTCCCACCAGTGGTACACTGTGCTTGATTT
AAAGGATGCCTTTTTCTGCCTGAGACTCCACCCCACCAGTCAGCCTCTCTTCGCCTTTGAGTGGAGAGAT
CCAGAGATGGGAATCTCAGGACAATTGACCTGGACCAGACTCCCACAGGGTTTCAAAAACAGTCCCACCC
TGTTTAATGAGGCACTGCACAGAGACCTAGCAGACTTCCGGATCCAGCACCCAGACTTGATCCTGCTACA
GTACGTGGATGACTTACTGCTGGCCGCCACTTCTGAGCTAGACTGCCAACAAGGTACTCGGGCCCTGTTA
CAAACCCTAGGGAACCTCGGGTATCGGGCCTCGGCCAAGAAAGCCCAAATTTGCCAGAAACAGGTCAAGT
ATCTGGGGTATCTTCTAAAAGAGGGTCAGAGATGGCTGACTGAGGCCAGAAAAGAGACTGTGATGGGGCA
GCCTACTCCGAAGACCCCTCGACAACTAAGGGAGTTCCTAGGGAAGGCAGGCTTCTGTCGCCTCTTCATC
CCTGGGTTTGCAGAAATGGCAGCCCCCCTGTACCCTCTCACCAAACCGGGGACTCTGTTTAATTGGGGCC
CAGACCAACAAAAGGCCTATCAAGAAATCAAGCAAGCTCTTCTAACTGCCCCAGCCCTGGGGTTGCCAGA
TTTGACTAAGCCCTTTGAACTCTTTGTCGACGAGAAGCAGGGCTACGCCAAAGGTGTCCTAACGCAAAAA
CTGGGACCTTGGCGTCGGCCGGTGGCCTACCTGTCCAAAAAGCTAGACCCAGTAGCAGCTGGGTGGCCCC
CTTGCCTACGGATGGTAGCAGCCATTGCCGTACTGACAAAGGATGCAGGCAAGCTAACCATGGGACAGCC
ACTAGTCATTCTGGCCCCCCATGCAGTAGAGGCACTAGTCAAACAACCCCCCGACCGCTGGCTTTCCAAC
GCCCGGATGACTCACTATCAGGCCTTGCTTTTGGACACGGACCGGGTCCAGTTCGGACCGGTGGTAGCCC
TGAACCCGGCTACGCTGCTCCCACTGCCTGAGGAAGGGCTGCAACACAACTGCCTTGATATCCTGGCCGA
AGCCCACGGAACCCGACCCGACCTAACGGACCAGCCGCTCTCTGGCGGCTCAAAAAGAACCGCCGACGGC
AGCGAATTCGAGCCCAAGAAGAAGAGGAAAGTCTAACCGGTCATCATCACCATCACCATTGAGTTTAAAC
CCGCTGATCAGCCTCGACTGTGCCTTCTAGTTGCCAGCCATCTGTTGTTTGCCCCTCCCCCGTGCCTTCC
TTGACCCTGGAAGGTGCCACTCCCACTGTCCTTTCCTAATAAAATGAGAAAATTGCATCGCATTGTCTGA
GTAGGTGTCATTCTATTCTGGGGGGTGGGGTGGGGCAGGACAGCAAGGGGGAGGATTGGGAAGACAATAG
CAGGCATGCTGGGGATGCGGTGGGCTCTATGGCTTCTGAGGCGGAAAGAACCAGCTGGGGCTCGATACCG
TCGACCTCTAGCTAGAGCTTGGCGTAATCATGGTCATAGCTGTTTCCTGTGTGAAATTGTTATCCGCTCA
CAATTCCACACAACATACGAGCCGGAAGCATAAAGTGTAAAGCCTAGGGTGCCTAATGAGTGAGCTAACT
CACATTAATTGCGTTGCGCTCACTGCCCGCTTTCCAGTCGGGAAACCTGTCGTGCCAGCTGCATTAATGA
ATCGGCCAACGCGCGGGGAGAGGCGGTTTGCGTATTGGGCGCTCTTCCGCTTCCTCGCTCACTGACTCGC
TGCGCTCGGTCGTTCGGCTGCGGCGAGCGGTATCAGCTCACTCAAAGGCGGTAATACGGTTATCCACAGA
ATCAGGGGATAACGCAGGAAAGAACATGTGAGCAAAAGGCCAGCAAAAGGCCAGGAACCGTAAAAAGGCC
GCGTTGCTGGCGTTTTTCCATAGGCTCCGCCCCCCTGACGAGCATCACAAAAATCGACGCTCAAGTCAGA
GGTGGCGAAACCCGACAGGACTATAAAGATACCAGGCGTTTCCCCCTGGAAGCTCCCTCGTGCGCTCTCC
TGTTCCGACCCTGCCGCTTACCGGATACCTGTCCGCCTTTCTCCCTTCGGGAAGCGTGGCGCTTTCTCAT
AGCTCACGCTGTAGGTATCTCAGTTCGGTGTAGGTCGTTCGCTCCAAGCTGGGCTGTGTGCACGAACCCC
CCGTTCAGCCCGACCGCTGCGCCTTATCCGGTAACTATCGTCTTGAGTCCAACCCGGTAAGACACGACTT
ATCGCCACTGGCAGCAGCCACTGGTAACAGGATTAGCAGAGCGAGGTATGTAGGCGGTGCTACAGAGTTC
TTGAAGTGGTGGCCTAACTACGGCTACACTAGAAGAACAGTATTTGGTATCTGCGCTCTGCTGAAGCCAG
TTACCTTCGGAAAAAGAGTTGGTAGCTCTTGATCCGGCAAACAAACCACCGCTGGTAGCGGTGGTTTTTT
TGTTTGCAAGCAGCAGATTACGCGCAGAAAAAAAGGATCTCAAGAAGATCCTTTGATCTTTTCTACGGGG
TCTGACACTCAGTGGAACGAAAACTCACGTTAAGGGATTTTGGTCATGAGATTATCAAAAAGGATCTTCA
CCTAGATCCTTTTAAATTAAAAATGAAGTTTTAAATCAATCTAAAGTATATATGAGTAAACTTGGTCTGA
CAGTTACCAATGCTTAATCAGTGAGGCACCTATCTCAGCGATCTGTCTATTTCGTTCATCCATAGTTGCC
TGACTCCCCGTCGTGTAGATAACTACGATACGGGAGGGCTTACCATCTGGCCCCAGTGCTGCAATGATAC
CGCGAGACCCACGCTCACCGGCTCCAGATTTATCAGCAATAAACCAGCCAGCCGGAAGGGCCGAGCGCAG
AAGTGGTCCTGCAACTTTATCCGCCTCCATCCAGTCTATTAATTGTTGCCGGGAAGCTAGAGTAAGTAGT
TCGCCAGTTAATAGTTTGCGCAACGTTGTTGCCATTGCTACAGGCATCGTGGTGTCACGCTCGTCGTTTG
GTATGGCTTCATTCAGCTCCGGTTCCCAACGATCAAGGCGAGTTACATGATCCCCCATGTTGTGCAAAAA
AGCGGTTAGCTCCTTCGGTCCTCCGATCGTTGTCAGAAGTAAGTTGGCCGCAGTGTTATCACTCATGGTT
ATGGCAGCACTGCATAATTCTCTTACTGTCATGCCATCCGTAAGATGCTTTTCTGTGACTGGTGAGTACT
CAACCAAGTCATTCTGAGAATAGTGTATGCGGCGACCGAGTTGCTCTTGCCCGGCGTCAATACGGGATAA
TACCGCGCCACATAGCAGAACTTTAAAAGTGCTCATCATTGGAAAACGTTCTTCGGGGCGAAAACTCTCA
AGGATCTTACCGCTGTTGAGATCCAGTTCGATGTAACCCACTCGTGCACCCAACTGATCTTCAGCATCTT
TTACTTTCACCAGCGTTTCTGGGTGAGCAAAAACAGGAAGGCAAAATGCCGCAAAAAAGGGAATAAGGGC
GACACGGAAATGTTGAATACTCATACTCTTCCTTTTTCAATATTATTGAAGCATTTATCAGGGTTATTGT
CTCATGAGCGGATACATATTTGAATGTATTTAGAAAAATAAACAAATAGGGGTTCCGCGCACATTTCCCC
GAAAAGTGCCACCTGACGTCGACGGATCGGGAGATCGATCTCCCGATCCCCTAGGGTCTACTCTCAGTAC
AATCTGCTCTGATGCCGCATAGTTAAGCCAGTATCTGCTCCCTGCTTGTGTGTTGGAGGTCGCTGAGTAG
TGCGCGAGCAAAATTTAAGCTACAACAAGGCAAGGCTTGACCGACAATTGCATGAAGAATCTGCTTAGGG
TTAGGCGTTTTGCGCTGCTTCGCGATGTACGGGCCAGATATACGCGTT
Features (pLannotate 1.2.2; 16 found; start..end, strand, type, name):
      1..380     +  enhancer       CMV enhancer: human cytomegalovirus immediate early enhancer
    381..584     +  promoter       CMV promoter: human cytomegalovirus (CMV) immediate early promoter
    626..644     +  promoter       T7 promoter: promoter for bacteriophage T7 RNA polymerase
    733..4413    +  CDS            LbCpf1: CRISPR-associated protein from Lachnospiraceae bacterium ND2006 (Zetsche et al., 2015)
   4519..6060    +  CDS            gag-pol (fragment): Moloney murine leukemia virus Gag-Pol polyprotein; gag-pol; contains a read-through stop codon
   6178..6402    +  polyA_signal   bGH poly(A) signal: bovine growth hormone polyadenylation signal
   6406..6427    +  promoter       SV40 promoter (fragment): SV40 enhancer and early promoter
   6432..6448    +  misc_feature   MCS (fragment): pBluescript multiple cloning site
   6497..6513    -  protein_bind   lac operator: The lac repressor binds to the lac operator to inhibit transcription in E. coli. This inhibition can be relieved by adding lactose or isopropyl-β-D-thiogalactopyranoside (IPTG). lac repressor encoded by lacI
   6521..6551    -  promoter       lac promoter: promoter for the E. coli lac operon
   6566..6587    -  protein_bind   CAP binding site: CAP binding activates transcription in the presence of cAMP. E. coli catabolite activator protein
   6600..6692    -  CDS            lacI (fragment): lac repressor; lacI; The lac repressor binds to the lac operator to inhibit transcription in E. coli. This inhibition can be relieved by adding lactose or isopropyl-β-D-thiogalactopyranoside (IPTG).
   6875..7463    -  rep_origin     ori: high-copy-number ColE1/pMB1/pBR322/pUC origin of replication
   7634..8494    -  CDS            AmpR: β-lactamase; bla; confers resistance to ampicillin, carbenicillin, and related antibiotics
   8495..8599    -  promoter       AmpR promoter: bla
   8670..8714    -  misc_feature   bom (fragment): basis of mobility region from pBR322
