[The description below was written by a language model from this plasmid's Addgene catalogue record and pLannotate feature annotations shown in this document.]
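Description:
rnLbCas12a-PE2 is a mammalian expression plasmid of about 8.9 kb built on the pCMV-PE2 prime-editor backbone, in which a Cas12a-based effector is fused to a reverse transcriptase. It is propagated in E. coli as a high-copy plasmid through a ColE1/pUC-type origin and selected with ampicillin via the β-lactamase gene and its native promoter. Short remnants of lac regulatory elements, an SV40 promoter fragment, a multiple cloning site fragment and a pBR322 bom fragment are backbone leftovers. No mammalian selection marker is annotated, which fits transient transfection use.

The payload is a single open reading frame driven by the human CMV immediate-early enhancer and promoter and terminated by the bovine growth hormone polyadenylation signal. A T7 promoter sits just upstream of the coding region and could support in vitro transcription. The frame encodes LbCas12a (LbCpf1) from Lachnospiraceae bacterium carrying D156R, H759A and R1138A substitutions. It is followed by a Moloney murine leukemia virus reverse transcriptase lacking the RNase H domain, which the feature table detects as a gag-pol fragment. According to the catalogue fields, bipartite nuclear localization signals flank the fusion at both termini to direct it to the nucleus, although these are not separately annotated. The record does not explain the role of each mutation, though the "rn" prefix presumably refers to the altered nuclease behaviour of this variant.

The plasmid supplies the protein component of a circular RNA-mediated prime editing system in HEK293T cells. No guide or template RNA cassette appears in the feature table, so the RNA that carries the reverse transcription template must come from a separate construct.
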