Addgene plasmid #213746: rnLbCas12a-PE2
Purpose: For circular RNA-mediated prime editor using rnLbCas12a-PE2 in HEK293T cells
Depositing lab: Caixia Gao. Depositing organization: Institute of Genetics and Developmental Biology, Chinese Academy of Sciences. Publication: Prime editing using CRISPR-Cas12a and circular RNAs in human cells. Liang R, He Z, Zhao KT, Zhu H, Hu J, Liu G, Gao Q, Liu M, Zhang R, Qiu JL, Gao C. Nat Biotechnol. 2024 Jan 10. doi: 10.1038/s41587-023-02095-x. PubMed 38200119.
Backbone
  Vector backbone: pCMV-PE2
  Backbone manufacturer: David Liu
  Vector type: Mammalian Expression, CRISPR
Growth in bacteria
  Bacterial resistance: Ampicillin, 100 μg/mL
  Growth temperature: 37°C
  Growth strain: DH5alpha
  Copy number: High Copy
Gene/Insert
  Gene/Insert name: rnLbCas12a-M-MLV RT∆RNase H
  Species: Synthetic; Lachnospiraceae bacterium
  Mutation: D156R, H759A, R1138A in LbCas12a
  Promoter: CMV
  Tag / fusion protein: BPNLS (N terminal on insert); BPNLS (C terminal on insert)
  Cloning method: Gibson Cloning
Terms and licenses: Academic/Nonprofit Terms; Industry Terms: Not Available to Industry
How to cite: rnLbCas12a-PE2 was a gift from Caixia Gao (Addgene plasmid # 213746 ; http://n2t.net/addgene:213746 ; RRID:Addgene_213746)
